Addgene plasmid #51747: p413TEF-CARKL
Purpose: overexpression of mouse Sedoheptulokinase (CARKL, SHPK) in yeast
Depositing lab: Markus Ralser. Depositing organization: University of Cambridge. Publication: The pentose phosphate pathway is a metabolic redox sensor and regulates transcription during the antioxidant response. Kruger A, Gruning NM, Wamelink MM, Kerick M, Kirpy A, Parkhomchuk D, Bluemlein K, Schweiger MR, Soldatov A, Lehrach H, Jakobs C, Ralser M. Antioxid Redox Signal. 2011 Jul 15;15(2):311-24. doi: 10.1089/ars.2010.3797. Epub 2011 May 19. PubMed 21348809.
Backbone
  Vector backbone: p413TEF
  Vector type: Yeast Expression
  Selectable markers: HIS3
Growth in bacteria
  Bacterial resistance: Ampicillin, 100 μg/mL
  Growth temperature: 37°C
  Growth strain: DH5alpha
  Copy number: High Copy
Gene/Insert
  Gene/Insert name: SHPK (alt name: CARKL)
  Species: M. musculus (mouse)
  Insert size (bp): 1431
  Entrez Gene: Shpk (a.k.a. RP23-214D6.1, 4930431K22Rik, AI194947, AW260459, Carkl)
  Promoter: TEF1
  Cloning method: Restriction Enzyme; 5′ cloning site EcoRI (not destroyed); 3′ cloning site SalI (not destroyed)
  Sequencing primers: 5′ TEF1
Terms and licenses: Academic/Nonprofit Terms; Industry Terms: Not Available to Industry
How to cite: p413TEF-CARKL was a gift from Markus Ralser (Addgene plasmid # 51747 ; http://n2t.net/addgene:51747 ; RRID:Addgene_51747)
