[The description below was written by a language model from this plasmid's Addgene catalogue record and pLannotate feature annotations shown in this document.]
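Description:
p413TEF-CARKL is a yeast expression plasmid built on the p413TEF backbone, a centromeric E. coli–S. cerevisiae shuttle vector of about 7 kb. In yeast it is maintained through a CEN6/ARS element, which gives stable low-copy, chromosome-like segregation, and it is selected by the HIS3 auxotrophic marker (imidazoleglycerol-phosphate dehydratase under its own promoter) in histidine-auxotrophic strains. In bacteria it replicates from a high-copy ColE1/pUC-type origin and is selected with ampicillin via the β-lactamase gene. The backbone also retains pBluescript-derived remnants: an f1 phage origin, lacZα and lac promoter/operator fragments, and T3 and T7 promoters flanking the expression cassette. None of these is needed for expression in yeast.

The payload is the mouse Shpk coding sequence (sedoheptulokinase, also known as CARKL), recorded as a 1431 bp insert cloned between the EcoRI and SalI sites of the polylinker, both of which remain intact. The annotated open reading frame sits directly downstream of the S. cerevisiae TEF1 promoter, a strong constitutive promoter from the translation elongation factor EF-1α gene, and is followed by the CYC1 transcription terminator. No epitope tags or reporter fusions are annotated, so the protein appears to be expressed in untagged form.

The stated purpose is overexpression of mouse sedoheptulokinase in yeast. The associated publication concerns the pentose phosphate pathway as a redox sensor and regulator of transcription during the antioxidant response. This suggests the plasmid was used to alter the pathway's metabolism, since the enzyme phosphorylates sedoheptulose to give the pathway intermediate sedoheptulose-7-phosphate.
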