Features (pLannotate 1.2.2; 22 found; start..end, strand, type, name):
     10..28      -  promoter       T7 promoter: promoter for bacteriophage T7 RNA polymerase
     36..191     +  CDS            lacZα (fragment): LacZα fragment of β-galactosidase; lacZ fragment
    199..654     +  rep_origin     f1 ori (sequence partly withheld): f1 bacteriophage origin of replication; arrow indicates direction of (+) strand synthesis
    655..706     -  misc_feature   bom (fragment): basis of mobility region from pBR322
    914..1573    -  CDS            HIS3: imidazoleglycerol-phosphate dehydratase, required for histidine biosynthesis; S. cerevisiae HIS3; yeast auxotrophic marker
   1574..1760    -  promoter       HIS3 promoter: S. cerevisiae HIS3
   1810..1890    +  CDS            MRM1 (fragment): MRM1_YEAST - Also known as PET56 From Saccharomyces cerevisiae (strain ATCC 204508 / S288c) (Baker's yeast).
   1891..1940    -  misc_feature   bom (fragment): basis of mobility region from pBR322
   2042..2077    -  CDS            rop (fragment): Rop protein, which maintains plasmids at low copy number; rop
   2146..2649    -  misc_feature   CEN/ARS: S. cerevisiae CEN6 centromere fused to an autonomously replicating sequence
   2686..2790    +  promoter       AmpR promoter: bla
   2791..3651    +  CDS            AmpR: β-lactamase; bla; confers resistance to ampicillin, carbenicillin, and related antibiotics
   3822..4410    +  rep_origin     ori: high-copy-number ColE1/pMB1/pBR322/pUC origin of replication
   4593..4685    +  CDS            lacI (fragment): lac repressor; lacI; The lac repressor binds to the lac operator to inhibit transcription in E. coli. This inhibition can be relieved by adding lactose or isopropyl-β-D-thiogalactopyranoside (IPTG).
   4698..4719    +  protein_bind   CAP binding site: CAP binding activates transcription in the presence of cAMP. E. coli catabolite activator protein
   4734..4764    +  promoter       lac promoter: promoter for the E. coli lac operon
   4772..4788    +  protein_bind   lac operator: The lac repressor binds to the lac operator to inhibit transcription in E. coli. This inhibition can be relieved by adding lactose or isopropyl-β-D-thiogalactopyranoside (IPTG). lac repressor encoded by lacI
   4833..4851    +  promoter       T3 promoter: promoter for bacteriophage T3 RNA polymerase
   4869..5267    +  promoter       TEF1 promoter: S. cerevisiae TEF1; promoter for EF-1α
   5271..5306    +  misc_feature   MCS (fragment): pBluescript multiple cloning site
   5307..6734    +  CDS            Shpk: SHPK_MOUSE - Also known as Carkl. Experimental evidence at protein level: Swiss-Prot protein existence level 1. Acts as a modulator of macrophage activation through control of glucose metabolism. From Mus musculus (Mouse).
   6750..6997    +  terminator     CYC1 terminator: S. cerevisiae CYC1; transcription terminator for CYC1
>Addgene plasmid #51747 | p413TEF-CARKL | depositor full sequence | sequence record 79332 | p413TEF-CARKL sequence 7006 bps
CCAATTCGCCCTATAGTGAGTCGTATTACGCGCGCTCACTGGCCGTCGTTTTACAACGTCGTGACTGGGA
AAACCCTGGCGTTACCCAACTTAATCGCCTTGCAGCACATCCCCCTTTCGCCAGCTGGCGTAATAGCGAA
GAGGCCCGCACCGATCGCCCTTCCCAACAGTTGCGCAGCCTGAATGGCGAATGGCGCG
[124 nt withheld, positions 199-322]
C
[91 nt withheld, positions 324-414]
A
[49 nt withheld, positions 416-464]
CCTTTGACGTTGGAGTCCACGTTCTTT
[37 nt withheld, positions 492-528]
ACCCTATCTCGGTCTATTCTTTTGATTTATAAGGGATTTTGCCGATTTCGGCCTATTGGTTAAAAAATGA
GCTGATTTAACAAAAATTTAACGCGAATTTTAACAAAATATTAACGTTTACAATTTCCTGATGCGGTATT
TTCTCCTTACGCATCTGTGCGGTATTTCACACCGCATAGATCCGTCGAGTTCAAGAGAAAAAAAAAGAAA
AAGCAAAAAGAAAAAAGGAAAGCGCGCCTCGTTCAGAATGACACGTATAGAATGATGCATTACCTTGTCA
TCTTCAGTATCATACTGTTCGTATACATACTTACTGACATTCATAGGTATACATATATACACATGTATAT
ATATCGTATGCTGCAGCTTTAAATAATCGGTGTCACTACATAAGAACACCTTTGGTGGAGGGAACATCGT
TGGTACCATTGGGCGAGGTGGCTTCTCTTATGGCAACCGCAAGAGCCTTGAACGCACTCTCACTACGGTG
ATGATCATTCTTGCCTCGCAGACAATCAACGTGGAGGGTAATTCTGCTAGCCTCTGCAAAGCTTTCAAGA
AAATGCGGGATCATCTCGCAAGAGAGATCTCCTACTTTCTCCCTTTGCAAACCAAGTTCGACAACTGCGT
ACGGCCTGTTCGAAAGATCTACCACCGCTCTGGAAAGTGCCTCATCCAAAGGCGCAAATCCTGATCCAAA
CCTTTTTACTCCACGCGCCAGTAGGGCCTCTTTAAAAGCTTGACCGAGAGCAATCCCGCAGTCTTCAGTG
GTGTGATGGTCGTCTATGTGTAAGTCACCAATGCACTCAACGATTAGCGACCAGCCGGAATGCTTGGCCA
GAGCATGTATCATATGGTCCAGAAACCCTATACCTGTGTGGACGTTAATCACTTGCGATTGTGTGGCCTG
TTCTGCTACTGCTTCTGCCTCTTTTTCTGGGAAGATCGAGTGCTCTATCGCTAGGGGACCACCCTTTAAA
GAGATCGCAATCTGAATCTTGGTTTCATTTGTAATACGCTTTACTAGGGCTTTCTGCTCTGTCATCTTTG
CCTTCGTTTATCTTGCCTGCTCATTTTTTAGTATATTCTTCGAAGAAATCACATTACTTTATATAATGTA
TAATTCATTATGTGATAATGCCAATCGCTAAGAAAAAAAAAGAGTCATCCGCTAGGGGAAAAAAAAAAAT
GAAAATCATTACCGAGGCATAAAAAAATATAGAGTGTACTAGAGGAGGCCAAGAGTAATAGAAAAAGAAA
ATTGCGGGAAAGGACTGTGTTATGACTTCCCTGACTAATGCCGTGTTCAAACGATACCTGGCAGTGACTC
CTAGCGCTCACCAAGCTCTTAAAACGGGAATTTATGGTGCACTCTCAGTACAATCTGCTCTGATGCCGCA
TAGTTAAGCCAGCCCCGACACCCGCCAACACGCGCTGACGCGCCCTGACGGGCTTGTCTGCTCCCGGCAT
CCGCTTACAGACAAGCTGTGACCGTCTCCGGGAGCTGCATGTGTCAGAGGTTTTCACCGTCATCACCGAA
ACGCGCGAGACGAAAGGGCCTCGTGATACGCCTATTTTTATAGGTTAATGTCATGATAATAATGGTTTCT
TAGGACGGATCGCTTGCCTGTAACTTACACGCGCCTCGTATCTTTTAATGATGGAATAATTTGGGAATTT
ACTCTGTGTTTATTTATTTTTATGTTTTGTATTTGGATTTTAGAAAGTAAATAAAGAAGGTAGAAGAGTT
ACGGAATGAAGAAAAAAAAATAAACAAAGGTTTAAAAAATTTCAACAAAAAGCGTACTTTACATATATAT
TTATTAGACAAGAAAAGCAGATTAAATAGATATACATTCGATTAACGATAAGTAAAATGTAAAATCACAG
GATTTTCGTGTGTGGTCTTCTACACAGACAAGATGAAACAATTCGGCATTAATACCTGAGAGCAGGAAGA
GCAAGATAAAAGGTAGTATTTGTTGGCGATCCCCCTAGAGTCTTTTACATCTTCGGAAAACAAAAACTAT
TTTTTCTTTAATTTCTTTTTTTACTTTCTATTTTTAATTTATATATTTATATTAAAAAATTTAAATTATA
ATTATTTTTATAGCACGTGATGAAAAGGACCCAGGTGGCACTTTTCGGGGAAATGTGCGCGGAACCCCTA
TTTGTTTATTTTTCTAAATACATTCAAATATGTATCCGCTCATGAGACAATAACCCTGATAAATGCTTCA
ATAATATTGAAAAAGGAAGAGTATGAGTATTCAACATTTCCGTGTCGCCCTTATTCCCTTTTTTGCGGCA
TTTTGCCTTCCTGTTTTTGCTCACCCAGAAACGCTGGTGAAAGTAAAAGATGCTGAAGATCAGTTGGGTG
CACGAGTGGGTTACATCGAACTGGATCTCAACAGCGGTAAGATCCTTGAGAGTTTTCGCCCCGAAGAACG
TTTTCCAATGATGAGCACTTTTAAAGTTCTGCTATGTGGCGCGGTATTATCCCGTATTGACGCCGGGCAA
GAGCAACTCGGTCGCCGCATACACTATTCTCAGAATGACTTGGTTGAGTACTCACCAGTCACAGAAAAGC
ATCTTACGGATGGCATGACAGTAAGAGAATTATGCAGTGCTGCCATAACCATGAGTGATAACACTGCGGC
CAACTTACTTCTGACAACGATCGGAGGACCGAAGGAGCTAACCGCTTTTTTGCACAACATGGGGGATCAT
GTAACTCGCCTTGATCGTTGGGAACCGGAGCTGAATGAAGCCATACCAAACGACGAGCGTGACACCACGA
TGCCTGTAGCAATGGCAACAACGTTGCGCAAACTATTAACTGGCGAACTACTTACTCTAGCTTCCCGGCA
ACAATTAATAGACTGGATGGAGGCGGATAAAGTTGCAGGACCACTTCTGCGCTCGGCCCTTCCGGCTGGC
TGGTTTATTGCTGATAAATCTGGAGCCGGTGAGCGTGGGTCTCGCGGTATCATTGCAGCACTGGGGCCAG
ATGGTAAGCCCTCCCGTATCGTAGTTATCTACACGACGGGGAGTCAGGCAACTATGGATGAACGAAATAG
ACAGATCGCTGAGATAGGTGCCTCACTGATTAAGCATTGGTAACTGTCAGACCAAGTTTACTCATATATA
CTTTAGATTGATTTAAAACTTCATTTTTAATTTAAAAGGATCTAGGTGAAGATCCTTTTTGATAATCTCA
TGACCAAAATCCCTTAACGTGAGTTTTCGTTCCACTGAGCGTCAGACCCCGTAGAAAAGATCAAAGGATC
TTCTTGAGATCCTTTTTTTCTGCGCGTAATCTGCTGCTTGCAAACAAAAAAACCACCGCTACCAGCGGTG
GTTTGTTTGCCGGATCAAGAGCTACCAACTCTTTTTCCGAAGGTAACTGGCTTCAGCAGAGCGCAGATAC
CAAATACTGTCCTTCTAGTGTAGCCGTAGTTAGGCCACCACTTCAAGAACTCTGTAGCACCGCCTACATA
CCTCGCTCTGCTAATCCTGTTACCAGTGGCTGCTGCCAGTGGCGATAAGTCGTGTCTTACCGGGTTGGAC
TCAAGACGATAGTTACCGGATAAGGCGCAGCGGTCGGGCTGAACGGGGGGTTCGTGCACACAGCCCAGCT
TGGAGCGAACGACCTACACCGAACTGAGATACCTACAGCGTGAGCTATGAGAAAGCGCCACGCTTCCCGA
AGGGAGAAAGGCGGACAGGTATCCGGTAAGCGGCAGGGTCGGAACAGGAGAGCGCACGAGGGAGCTTCCA
GGGGGAAACGCCTGGTATCTTTATAGTCCTGTCGGGTTTCGCCACCTCTGACTTGAGCGTCGATTTTTGT
GATGCTCGTCAGGGGGGCGGAGCCTATGGAAAAACGCCAGCAACGCGGCCTTTTTACGGTTCCTGGCCTT
TTGCTGGCCTTTTGCTCACATGTTCTTTCCTGCGTTATCCCCTGATTCTGTGGATAACCGTATTACCGCC
TTTGAGTGAGCTGATACCGCTCGCCGCAGCCGAACGACCGAGCGCAGCGAGTCAGTGAGCGAGGAAGCGG
AAGAGCGCCCAATACGCAAACCGCCTCTCCCCGCGCGTTGGCCGATTCATTAATGCAGCTGGCACGACAG
GTTTCCCGACTGGAAAGCGGGCAGTGAGCGCAACGCAATTAATGTGAGTTACCTCACTCATTAGGCACCC
CAGGCTTTACACTTTATGCTTCCGGCTCCTATGTTGTGTGGAATTGTGAGCGGATAACAATTTCACACAG
GAAACAGCTATGACCATGATTACGCCAAGCGCGCAATTAACCCTCACTAAAGGGAACAAAAGCTGGAGCT
CATAGCTTCAAAATGTTTCTACTCCTTTTTTACTCTTCCAGATTTTCTCGGACTCCGCGCATCGCCGTAC
CACTTCAAAACACCCAAGCACAGCATACTAAATTTCCCCTCTTTCTTCCTCTAGGGTGTCGTTAATTACC
CGTACTAAAGGTTTGGAAAAGAAAAAAGAGACCGCCTCGTTTCTTTTTCTTCGTCGAAAAAGGCAATAAA
AATTTTTATCACGTTTCTTTTTCTTGAAAATTTTTTTTTTGATTTTTTTCTCTTTCGATGACCTCCCATT
GATATTTAAGTTAATAAACGGTCTTCAATTTCTCAAGTTTCAGTTTCATTTTTCTTGTTCTATTACAACT
TTTTTTACTTCTTGCTCATTAGAAAGAAAGCATAGCAATCTAATCTAAGTTTTCTAGAACTAGTGGATCC
CCCGGGCTGCAGGAATTCATGGCTTCGCGACCTGTCACTCTCGGTATCGACTTGGGCACCACGTCCGTGA
AGGCCGCCCTATTGGAGGCTGCACCCAGCCTCCCATCCGGGTTCGTGGTGCTGGCGAGCTGCGCCCGGGC
TGCGAGGGCAGAGACTGAGAGCGCGGTGGCCGGGCCCCAGGGGCGGGAGCAGGATGTGACTAGAATCATC
CAAGCCCTAAATGAATGCCTTGATGCCCTTCCCCGGCAGCAGCTCCAGAGAGTCCGGGGCATCGGAGTGT
CGGGACAGATGCATGGCATCCTATTTTGGAAAGCAGGCCAAGGCTGTGAATGGATGGAGGGAGGGCCTGC
CTTTGTATTTGAGCCCAGAGCTGTGAGCCACTTGGTCACATGGCAGGATGGCCGTTGTAACAGTAGTTTC
CTGGCTTCTCTGCCCAAGCCAGATTCCCATCTCAGTGTGGCCACAGGATTCGGCTGTGCAACCATCTTCT
GGCTTTTGAAAAACAGCCCGGAGTTTCTGAAGTCCTATGATGCAGCTGGCACCATTCAAGATTATGTGGT
TGCCATGCTGTGTGGCTTGCCAAGACCCCTGATGTCTGACCAGAATGCCGCTAGCTGGGGCTATTTTAAC
ACCCAGAGCCAGAGCTGGAACTTGGACACACTGGAAAAGGCAGGCTTTCCTATCCACCTTCTCCCCGACA
TTGCAGAGCCAGGCAGCATGGCAGGCAGAACTTCTCACACATGGTTTGAAATCCCAAAGGGGACACAGGT
GGGCATAGCCCTGGGTGACTTACAAGCCTCTGTCTATTCCTGCATGGGCCAAAGGACTGATGCAGTTCTC
AACATCAGCACCTCGGTCCAGCTGGCAGCCTCCATGCCTGTGGGATTCCAGCCACTGCAGACTCCGGATC
CTGCAGCCCCAGTTGCCTTCTTCCCTTACTTCGACAGGACCTACCTAGGGGTGGCAGCGTCACTCAATGG
AGGCAATGTGCTGGCCACGTTTGTCCACATGCTTGTTCAGTGGATGGCAGATCTTGGTCTGGAGGTTGAA
GAATCCACTGTGTATTCACGCATGATCCAGGCGGCTGCACAGCAGAAAGACACCCATCTCACCATCACCC
CAACAGTGCTGGGGGAGAGGCACCTGCCAGACCAGCTGGCCTCTGTGACTAGAATCTCCTCCTCTGACCT
CTCCCTGGGCCATGTGACCCGGGCCCTCTGCAGAGGCATCGTTCAGAACCTGCACTCCATGCTTCCTTTC
CAACAGCTCAAAGAGTGGGGTGTGGCCCGGGTGGTGGGGAGTGGGAGTGCACTGTCCAGGAACGAGGTGC
TGAAGCAGGAGGTCCAGAGGGCGTTTCCTTTCCCAGTGTGCTTTGGGCAGGATGTAGATGCAGCCTTTGG
GGCAGCTCTGGTCATGCTCCAGAGAGACCTTAGCCAGAAGGAGCCTTAGGTCGACCTCGAGTCATGTAAT
TAGTTATGTCACGCTTACATTCACGCCCTCCCCCCACATCCGCTCTAACCGAAAAGGAAGGAGTTAGACA
ACCTGAAGTCTAGGTCCCTATTTATTTTTTTATAGTTATGTTAGTATTAAGAACGTTATTTATATTTCAA
ATTTTTCTTTTTTTTCTGTACAGACGCGTGTACGCATGTAACATTATACTGAAAACCTTGCTTGAGAAGG
TTTTGGGACGCTCGAAGGCTTTAATTTGCGGCCGGTAC
