>Addgene plasmid #51747 | p413TEF-CARKL | addgene partial sequence | sequence record 80457 | TEF_seq
TTTTTCTTGTTCTATTACAACTTTTTTTACTTCTTGCTCATTAGAAAGAAAGCATAGCAATCTAATCTAA
GTTTTCTAGAACTAGTGGATCCCCCGGGCTGCAGGAATTCATGGCTTCGCGACCTGTCACTCTCGGTATC
GACTTGGGCACCACGTCCGTGAAGGCCGCCCTATTGGAGGCTGCACCCAGCCTCCCATCCGGGTTCGTGG
TGCTGGCGAGCTGCGCCCGGGCTGCGAGGGCAGAGACTGAGAGCGCGGTGGCCGGGCCCCAGGGGCGGGA
GCAGGATGTGACTAGAATCATCCAAGCCCTAAATGAATGCCTTGATGCCCTTCCCCGGCAGCAGCTCCAG
AGAGTCCGGGGCATCGGAGTGTCGGGACAGATGCATGGCATCCTATTTTGGAAAGCAGGCCAAGGCTGTG
AATGGATGGAGGGAGGGCCTGCCTTTGTATTTGAGCCCAGAGCTGTGAGCCACTTGGTCACATGGCAGGA
TGGCCGTTGTAACAGTAGTTTCCTGGCTTCTCTGCCCAAGCCAGATTCCCATCTCAGTGTGGCCACAGGA
TTCGGCTGTGCAACCATCTTCTGGCTTTTGAAAAACAGCCCGGAGTTTCTGAAGTCCTATGATGCAGCTG
GCACCATTCAAGATTATGTGGTTGCCATGCTGTGTGGCTTGCCAAGACCCCTGATGTCTGACCAGAATGC
CGCTAGCTGGGGCTATTTTAACACCCAGAGCCAGAGCTGGAACTTGGACACACTGGAAAAGGCAGGCTTT
CCTATCCACCTTCTCCCCGACATTGCAGAGCCAGGCAGCATGGCAGGCAGAACTTCTCACACATGGTTTG
AAATCCCAAAGGGGACACAGGTGGGCATAGCCCTGGGTGACTTACAAGCCTCTGTCTATTCCTGCATGGG
CCAAAGGACTGATGCAGTTCTCAACATCAGCACCTCGGTCCAGCTGGCAGCCTCCATGCCTGTGGGATTC
CAGCCACTGCAGACTCCGGATCCTGCAGCCCCAGTTGCCTTCTTCCCTTACTTCGACAGGACCT
